>Addgene plasmid #135092 | pCZGY921 | addgene full sequence | sequence record 270980 | Addgene NGS Result
TTGTACAAAGTGGTGATATCGAATTCCTGCAGCCCGGGGGATCCACTAGTTCTAGAGCGGCCGCCACCGC
GGCCGCTGTCATCAGATCGCCATCTCGCGCCCGTGCCTCTGACTTCTAAGTCCAATTACTCTTCAACATC
CCTACATGCTCTTTCTCCCTGTGCTCCCACCCCCTATTTTTGTTATTATCAAAAAACTTCTCTTAATTTC
TTTGTTTTTTAGCTTCTTTTAAGTCACCTCTAACAATGAAATTGTGTAGATTCAAAAATAGAATTAATTC
GTAATAAAAAGTCGAAAAAAATTGTGCTCCCTCCCCCCATTAATAATAATTCTATCCCAAAATCTACACA
ATGTTCTGTGTACACTTCTTATGTTTTTTACTTCTGATAAATTTTTTTGAAACATCATAGAAAAAACCGC
ACACAAAATACCTTATCATATGTTACGTTTCAGTTTATGACCGCAATTTTTATTTCTTCGCACGTCTGGG
CCTCTCATGACGTCAAATCATGCTCATCGTGAAAAAGTTTTGGAGTATTTTTGGAATTTTTCAATCAAGT
GAAAGTTTATGAAATTAATTTTCCTGCTTTTGCTTTTTGGGGTTTCCCCTATTGTTTGTCAAGATTTCGA
GGACGGCGTTTTTCTTGCTAAAATCACAAGTATTGATGAGCACGATGCAAGAAAGATCGGAAGAAGGTTT
GGGTTTGAGGCTCAGTGGAAGGTGAGTAGAAGTTGATAATTTGAAAGTGGAGTAGTGTCTATGGGGTTTT
TGCCGAGCTCCAGCTTTTGTTCCCTTTAGTGAGGGTTAATTGCGCGCTTGGCGTAATCATGGTCATAGCT
GTTTCCTGTGTGAAATTGTTATCCGCTCACAATTCCACACAACATACGAGCCGGAAGCATAAAGTGTAAA
GCCTGGGGTGCCTAATGAGTGAGCTAACTCACATTAATTGCGTTGCGCTCACTGCCCGCTTTCCAGTCGG
GAAACCTGTCGTGCCAGCTGCATTAATGAATCGGCCAACGCGCGGGGAGAGGCGGTTTGCGTATTGGGCG
CTCTTCCGCTTCCTCGCTCACTGACTCGCTGCGCTCGGTCGTTCGGCTGCGGCGAGCGGTATCAGCTCAC
TCAAAGGCGGTAATACGGTTATCCACAGAATCAGGGGATAACGCAGGAAAGAACATGTGAGCAAAAGGCC
AGCAAAAGGCCAGGAACCGTAAAAAGGCCGCGTTGCTGGCGTTTTTCCATAGGCTCCGCCCCCCTGACGA
GCATCACAAAAATCGACGCTCAAGTCAGAGGTGGCGAAACCCGACAGGACTATAAAGATACCAGGCGTTT
CCCCCTGGAAGCTCCCTCGTGCGCTCTCCTGTTCCGACCCTGCCGCTTACCGGATACCTGTCCGCCTTTC
TCCCTTCGGGAAGCGTGGCGCTTTCTCATAGCTCACGCTGTAGGTATCTCAGTTCGGTGTAGGTCGTTCG
CTCCAAGCTGGGCTGTGTGCACGAACCCCCCGTTCAGCCCGACCGCTGCGCCTTATCCGGTAACTATCGT
CTTGAGTCCAACCCGGTAAGACACGACTTATCGCCACTGGCAGCAGCCACTGGTAACAGGATTAGCAGAG
CGAGGTATGTAGGCGGTGCTACAGAGTTCTTGAAGTGGTGGCCTAACTACGGCTACACTAGAAGAACAGT
ATTTGGTATCTGCGCTCTGCTGAAGCCAGTTACCTTCGGAAAAAGAGTTGGTAGCTCTTGATCCGGCAAA
CAAACCACCGCTGGTAGCGGTGGTTTTTTTGTTTGCAAGCAGCAGATTACGCGCAGAAAAAAAGGATCTC
AAGAAGATCCTTTGATCTTTTCTACGGGGTCTGACGCTCAGTGGAACGAAAACTCACGTTAAGGGATTTT
GGTCATGAGATTATCAAAAAGGATCTTCACCTAGATCCTTTTAAATTAAAAATGAAGTTTTAAATCAATC
TAAAGTATATATGAGTAAACTTGGTCTGACAGTTACCAATGCTTAATCAGTGAGGCACCTATCTCAGCGA
TCTGTCTATTTCGTTCATCCATAGTTGCCTGACTCCCCGTCGTGTAGATAACTACGATACGGGAGGGCTT
ACCATCTGGCCCCAGTGCTGCAATGATACCGCGAGACCCACGCTCACCGGCTCCAGATTTATCAGCAATA
AACCAGCCAGCCGGAAGGGCCGAGCGCAGAAGTGGTCCTGCAACTTTATCCGCCTCCATCCAGTCTATTA
ATTGTTGCCGGGAAGCTAGAGTAAGTAGTTCGCCAGTTAATAGTTTGCGCAACGTTGTTGCCATTGCTAC
AGGCATCGTGGTGTCACGCTCGTCGTTTGGTATGGCTTCATTCAGCTCCGGTTCCCAACGATCAAGGCGA
GTTACATGATCCCCCATGTTGTGCAAAAAAGCGGTTAGCTCCTTCGGTCCTCCGATCGTTGTCAGAAGTA
AGTTGGCCGCAGTGTTATCACTCATGGTTATGGCAGCACTGCATAATTCTCTTACTGTCATGCCATCCGT
AAGATGCTTTTCTGTGACTGGTGAGTACTCAACCAAGTCATTCTGAGAATAGTGTATGCGGCGACCGAGT
TGCTCTTGCCCGGCGTCAATACGGGATAATACCGCGCCACATAGCAGAACTTTAAAAGTGCTCATCATTG
GAAAACGTTCTTCGGGGCGAAAACTCTCAAGGATCTTACCGCTGTTGAGATCCAGTTCGATGTAACCCAC
TCGTGCACCCAACTGATCTTCAGCATCTTTTACTTTCACCAGCGTTTCTGGGTGAGCAAAAACAGGAAGG
CAAAATGCCGCAAAAAAGGGAATAAGGGCGACACGGAAATGTTGAATACTCATACTCTTCCTTTTTCAAT
ATTATTGAAGCATTTATCAGGGTTATTGTCTCATGAGCGGATACATATTTGAATGTATTTAGAAAAATAA
ACAAATAGGGGTTCCGCGCACATTTCCCCGAAAAGTGCCACCTAAATTGTAAGCGTTAATATTTTGTTAA
AATTCGCGTTAAATTTTTGTTAAATCAGCTCATTTTTTAACCAATAGGCCGAAATCGGCAAAATCCCTTA
TAAATCAAAAGAATAGACCGAGATAGGGT
[37 nt withheld, positions 3110-3146]
AAAGAACGTGGACTCCAACGTCAAAGG
[49 nt withheld, positions 3174-3222]
T
[91 nt withheld, positions 3224-3314]
G
[124 nt withheld, positions 3316-3439]
CCCATTCGCCATTCAGGCTGCGCAACTGTTGGGAAGGGCGATCGGTGCGGGCCTCTTCGCTATTACGCCA
GCTGGCGAAAGGGGGATGTGCTGCAAGGCGATTAAGTTGGGTAACGCCAGGGTTTTCCCAGTCACGACGT
TGTAAAACGACGGCCAGTGAGCGCGCGTAATACGACTCACTATAGGGCGAATTGGGTACCGTTTTCAGCT
CACCACCGACTGATTTTCATTTCAAAATTAATGCAGATTTCTACGTGTTCTTTTTCAAATAAATTTATAT
ATTTTTTGTTCTCTCACAAAATAAATAATTTCGAGAGTTAAGTGATCATTCTCAGACATATTCTATAATT
GTCCGTCAGGAAACAGATAGAGGAACCTTTGATAAATAAATTATAAAAGGCCGACAGGGAAATGCTTCTC
CCTCGACTCTGTTAGAAGCGAAGAGGCAATTTTTAAAAATTTCCCATTTTTATGCGTTTTTCTGATTTCC
AAAGTCACGCATCATTTACCAACCGCAACGATTCATAAGGACGTAATTTTGATTTTCTGGACGATTTTTA
TATAGTTTTGATGTGAAATTCGCTTTATTTGTCTGAAAGTGGAATAGATTTAGTGTGGATTTAACCGAAA
AATGCAGATCTTTTAAAAATTTAAACCAGTGTTTTGTTGCCTTATTTGCGAAAAAAAATTGTGATATTTC
GAGTATTGCTGCAATTTGATTAGTAAAATGTTAGGATATAAGTATTTAAAAAGTATAATTGGTTGAATTT
TCTTTTTCATCACCGACTTCCAAAAATATAGAGATACTGAGTTTTCACCATTTTTTGAATGTAAATAAAA
ACATTTTGAACACTTGTGCTGGGATTCAATCCAAATACATTCACTGTCATTTAATATTATTATATATCAA
AATAAAACGCATAACTTTTTCTGTTTTTTTTTAAATTTTTTCAAAATGTAGGTTTGGTAAGTTAAGGTAA
GGTTAGGCAATGTAGGTAAACACGAGATGATACTCCACGTTGAAAATTGTTTTCATAAATACAGTTTAGA
TTGAACTGAAGGATTTTATCGTCTAATAGAATATAATTTTTTAGTTCAAGATTTAGGATTTGTTTTCACT
TTTTTTTAGATTCAAGACATATATCTCGCAAAATGAGTTTTGTCTTTGAGCCATCTTGTCATCATAGCAC
ATTGAATTTTGTTGTTCGCAAGACGGAATATATGTTCCCAGCTGCAAATTTTGTGTCGGATATTTCTTCT
TTAGCGAAAGGCGTTAAAAACCAAAAATAGTCGAAGCGTTTGATATGTGTCCCGTTGGTTTTTCGTGTCC
ATCTATTCTGTTTCGAGTACACATGTTGCGACGCGGCACTGATGAAAAAGTGAAAGAGCTAGTGTCACAC
ACAAACACAAAGTATGCTCATGTGAGTGTGTAGATATGTGTAGATGTATGTCCTGAAGGAATAAAAAGAC
TTTTTGAAGCTACATTTTTAAACAAAAAAAGACAGAAACATGAAGCACAACTCTCTATTCTGTCGAACGG
CGTGTGCAACTCACGCACACCCAAAAATATGAAATATAACATTCGCACCAACAAAGCGCGAATATCAATG
AATCTCGAGGGAACGATGGCTGCCTGCCGGCGCGTGTTGCTCTTCTGTCATTGGGATAACTGGCGGGTCT
GTTGGGTCCGTCCTTTAGACCATTTGACTACACTGCCCTGCATATGTGTGAAACGTCGTCGTTGCTGTTG
GGAGCTGTCTGTGTGTATGTGTGTGTGTGTGAGTATGGAGCAGTAAAAAGCTGCCGATACGAGAAGCGCC
GCCCCGGACGGACGGCGATGGCGCATCGCCAAATGTGTCATTTTAGTTGTCTTCACGAACCAGAGGGCCC
ACGACGGACGGGCGGCCACGCCCACCTCAACCAGAATATCCTTCCTTCTCCCACCCACCCTTGCGGACGC
GCGGATGCGCTGAACAAAAAGACGACGAAGAAGAAGAAGAAGAAGCTGAACGAAGAAAAAAGCATCAAAA
GAAGTGAAGCGGCTCTACCACCCCGACCACCTTCCTTCACAGGAAGGACGCCGTTTTCAAGCTTGCATGC
CTGCAGGTCGACTCTAGAGGATCCCCGGGATTGGCCAAAGGACCCAAAGGTATGTTTCGAATGATACTAA
CATAACATAGAACATTTTCAGGAGGACCCTTGGAGGGTACCGGTAGAAAAAAAGCTTGATATCACAAGTT
TGTACAAAAAAGCAGGCTCCGAATTCGCCCTTCGACGTGTTACCGGTAGAAAAAATGAGTAAAGGAGAAG
AACTTTTCACTGGAGTTGTCCCAATTCTTGTTGAATTAGATGGTGATGTTAATGGGCACAAATTTTCTGT
CAGTGGAGAGGGTGAAGGTGATGCAACATACGGAAAACTTACCCTTAAATTTATTTGCACTACTGGAAAA
CTACCTGTTCCATGGGTAAGTTTAAACATATATATACTAACTAACCCTGATTATTTAAATTTTCAGCCAA
CACTTGTCACTACTTTCTGTTATGGTGTTCAATGCTTCTCGAGATACCCAGATCATATGAAACAGCATGA
CTTTTTCAAGAGTGCCATGCCCGAAGGTTATGTACAGGAAAGAACTATATTTTTCAAAGATGACGGGAAC
TACAAGACACGTAAGTTTAAACAGTTCGGTACTAACTAACCATACATATTTAAATTTTCAGGTGCTGAAG
TCAAGTTTGAAGGTGATACCCTTGTTAATAGAATCGAGTTAAAAGGTATTGATTTTAAAGAAGATGGAAA
CATTCTTGGACACAAATTGGAATACAACTATAACTCACACAATGTATACATCATGGCAGACAAACAAAAG
AATGGAATCAAAGTTGTAAGTTTAAACATGATTTTACTAACTAACTAATCTGATTTAAATTTTCAGAACT
TCAAAATTAGACACAACATTGAAGATGGAAGCGTTCAACTAGCAGACCATTATCAACAAAATACTCCAAT
TGGCGATGGCCCTGTCCTTTTACCAGACAACCATTACCTGTCCACACAATCTGCCCTTTCGAAAGATCCC
AACGAAAAGAGAGACCACATGGTCCTTCTTGAGTTTGTAACAGCTGCTGGGATTACACATGGCATGGACG
AACTATACAAATAACAAGGGCGAATTCGACCCAGCTTTC
Features (pLannotate 1.2.2; 17 found; start..end, strand, type, name):
     14..72      -  misc_feature   MCS (fragment): pBluescript multiple cloning site
    569..721     +  CDS            aex-5 (fragment): AEX5_CAEEL - Also known as kpc-3 From Caenorhabditis elegans.
    793..811     -  promoter       T3 promoter: promoter for bacteriophage T3 RNA polymerase
    856..872     -  protein_bind   lac operator: The lac repressor binds to the lac operator to inhibit transcription in E. coli. This inhibition can be relieved by adding lactose or isopropyl-β-D-thiogalactopyranoside (IPTG). lac repressor encoded by lacI
    880..910     -  promoter       lac promoter: promoter for the E. coli lac operon
    925..946     -  protein_bind   CAP binding site: CAP binding activates transcription in the presence of cAMP. E. coli catabolite activator protein
    959..1051    -  CDS            lacI (fragment): lac repressor; lacI; The lac repressor binds to the lac operator to inhibit transcription in E. coli. This inhibition can be relieved by adding lactose or isopropyl-β-D-thiogalactopyranoside (IPTG).
   1234..1822    -  rep_origin     ori: high-copy-number ColE1/pMB1/pBR322/pUC origin of replication
   1993..2853    -  CDS            AmpR: β-lactamase; bla; confers resistance to ampicillin, carbenicillin, and related antibiotics
   2854..2958    -  promoter       AmpR promoter: bla
   3011..3439    -  rep_origin     f1 ori (sequence partly withheld): f1 bacteriophage origin of replication; arrow indicates direction of (+) strand synthesis
   3444..3599    -  CDS            lacZα (fragment): LacZα fragment of β-galactosidase; lacZ fragment
   3607..3625    +  promoter       T7 promoter: promoter for bacteriophage T7 RNA polymerase
   5528..5568    -  misc_feature   MCS (fragment): pUC18/19 multiple cloning site
   5673..5697    +  protein_bind   attB1: mutant version of attB; recombination site for the Gateway® BP reaction BP Clonase™
   5734..6606    +  CDS            vsfGFP-9 (fragment): vsfGFP-9 is a basic (constitutively fluorescent) green fluorescent protein published in 2015, derived from Aequorea victoria. It has low acid sensitivity.
   6618..14      -  protein_bind   attB2 (across the origin): mutant version of attB; recombination site for the Gateway® BP reaction BP Clonase™
