[The description below was written by a language model from this plasmid's Addgene catalogue record and pLannotate feature annotations shown in this document.]
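Description:
pCZGY921 is a C. elegans expression plasmid that serves as a transcriptional GFP reporter for neurons expressing acr-2, a neuronal acetylcholine receptor subunit gene active in cholinergic neurons. It was built by Gateway cloning in a pDEST-type destination backbone. The bacterial part of the plasmid looks pBluescript-like: a high-copy ColE1/pUC origin, an f1 phage origin, the β-lactamase gene with its own promoter for ampicillin selection, and remnants of the lacZα/lac promoter region flanked by T7 and T3 promoters. The catalogue lists a total size of 6641 bp, slightly larger than the 6,628 nt sequenced record from which the features were annotated.

The insert is an 1888 bp fragment of C. elegans acr-2 upstream regulatory sequence (Pacr-2). It was not annotated by the automated tool but presumably lies in the unannotated stretch between the T7 promoter and the pUC polylinker fragment. Downstream, an attB1 site precedes a GFP coding sequence, which is followed by attB2 spanning the sequence origin. The tool labels this sequence as a fragment of a GFP variant. Its length of roughly 870 bp fits a worm-optimised GFP interrupted by synthetic introns, which the record lists and which are commonly used to boost transgene expression in nematodes. A short match to aex-5 downstream of GFP probably reflects C. elegans genomic sequence carried with a 3′ UTR element, but the record does not name the 3′ UTR. Because the promoter drives GFP alone rather than a receptor fusion, fluorescence reports where acr-2 is transcribed. In transgenic worms the construct is used to label and visualise acr-2-expressing cholinergic neurons.
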