Addgene plasmid #135092: pCZGY921
Purpose: Transcriptional GFP reporter of acr-2 (cholinergic) expressing neurons in C. elegans
Depositing lab: Yishi Jin. Depositing organization: University of California, San Diego (UCSD). Publication: A neuronal acetylcholine receptor regulates the balance of muscle excitation and inhibition in Caenorhabditis elegans. Jospin M, Qi YB, Stawicki TM, Boulin T, Schuske KR, Horvitz HR, Bessereau JL, Jorgensen EM, Jin Y. PLoS Biol. 2009 Dec;7(12):e1000265. doi: 10.1371/journal.pbio.1000265. Epub 2009 Dec 22. PubMed 20027209.
Backbone
  Vector backbone: pDEST
  Backbone manufacturer: Invitrogen Gateway
  Backbone size w/o insert (bp): 4500
  Total vector size (bp): 6641
  Vector type: Worm Expression
Growth in bacteria
  Bacterial resistance: Ampicillin, 100 μg/mL
  Growth temperature: 37°C
  Growth strain: DH5alpha
  Copy number: Unknown
Gene/Insert
  Gene/Insert name: Pacr-2
  Species: C. elegans (nematode)
  Insert size (bp): 1888
  Promoter: Pacr-2
  Tag / fusion protein: Synthetic Intron (C terminal on insert); GFP (C terminal on backbone)
  Cloning method: Gateway Cloning
  Sequencing primers: 5′ tgtaaaacgacggccagt; 3′ CCAAGGGTCCTCCTGAAAATGT
Terms and licenses: Academic/Nonprofit Terms; Industry Terms: Not Available to Industry
How to cite: pCZGY921 was a gift from Yishi Jin (Addgene plasmid # 135092 ; http://n2t.net/addgene:135092 ; RRID:Addgene_135092)
